>Addgene plasmid #50390 | pET28a-Ec.coaE (pESC124) | depositor full sequence | sequence record 75333 | pET28a-Ec.coaE (pESC124) sequence 5957 bps
CGCGTACCGTCTTCATGGGAGAAAATAATACTGTTGATGGGTGTCTGGTCAGAGACATCAAGAAATAACG
CCGGAACATTAGTGCAGGCAGCTTCCACAGCAATGGCATCCTGGTCATCCAGCGGATAGTTAATGATCAG
CCCACTGACGCGTTGCGCGAGAAGATTGTGCACCGCCGCTTTACAGGCTTCGACGCCGCTTCGTTCTACC
ATCGACACCACCACGCTGGCACCCAGTTGATCGGCGCGAGATTTAATCGCCGCGACAATTTGCGACGGCG
CGTGCAGGGCCAGACTGGAGGTGGCAACGCCAATCAGCAACGACTGTTTGCCCGCCAGTTGTTGTGCCAC
GCGGTTGGGAATGTAATTCAGCTCCGCCATCGCCGCTTCCACTTTTTCCCGCGTTTTCGCAGAAACGTGG
CTGGCCTGGTTCACCACGCGGGAAACGGTCTGATAAGAGACACCGGCATACTCTGCGACATCGTATAACG
TTACTGGTTTCACATTCACCACCCTGAATTGACTCTCTTCCGGGCGCTATCATGCCATACCGCGAAAGGT
TTTGCGCCATTCGATGGTGTCCGGGATCTCGACGCTCTCCCTTATGCGACTCCTGCATTAGGAAGCAGCC
CAGTAGTAGGTTGAGGCCGTTGAGCACCGCCGCCGCAAGGAATGGTGCATGCAAGGAGATGGCGCCCAAC
AGTCCCCCGGCCACGGGGCCTGCCACCATACCCACGCCGAAACAAGCGCTCATGAGCCCGAAGTGGCGAG
CCCGATCTTCCCCATCGGTGATGTCGGCGATATAGGCGCCAGCAACCGCACCTGTGGCGCCGGTGATGCC
GGCCACGATGCGTCCGGCGTAGAGGATCGAGATCTCGATCCCGCGAAATTAATACGACTCACTATAGGGG
AATTGTGAGCGGATAACAATTCCCCTCTAGAAATAATTTTGTTTAACTTTAAGAAGGAGATATACCATGG
GCAGCAGCCATCATCATCATCATCACAGCAGCGGCCTGGTGCCGCGCGGCAGCCATATGAGGTATATAGT
TGCCTTAACGGGAGGCATTGGCAGTGGCAAGAGTACCGTTGCCAATGCGTTTGCTGATCTCGGAATTAAC
GTCATTGATGCCGATATTATTGCGCGTCAGGTGGTTGAACCAGGTGCACCTGCGCTACATGCCATTGCTG
ATCACTTTGGCGCTAACATGATTGCTGCTGATGGAACATTGCAGCGCCGGGCCTTGCGCGAGCGGATCTT
CGCCAACCCGGAAGAGAAAAACTGGCTTAACGCCCTGCTGCATCCGCTGATTCAGCAAGAGACGCAACAC
CAGATCCAGCAAGCTACTTCCCCCTATGTACTGTGGGTTGTGCCATTGCTGGTAGAAAACTCACTGTATA
AAAAAGCGAATCGAGTGCTTGTGGTGGATGTCAGCCCAGAAACGCAACTTAAGCGCACCATGCAGCGCGA
TGATGTAACTCGCGAGCATGTCGAACAAATCCTTGCTGCTCAGGCAACGCGCGAAGCCCGCCTTGCCGTG
GCAGATGACGTCATTGATAATAACGGCGCACCGGATGCTATCGCATCGGATGTTGCCCGCCTGCACGCAC
ACTATTTGCAGCTTGCGTCGCAGTTTGTCTCACAGGAAAAACCGTAATGCGGATCCGAATTCGAGCTCCG
TCGACAAGCTTGCGGCCGCACTCGAGCACCACCACCACCACCACTGAGATCCGGCTGCTAACAAAGCCCG
AAAGGAAGCTGAGTTGGCTGCTGCCACCGCTGAGCAATAACTAGCATAACCCCTTGGGGCCTCTAAACGG
GTCTTGAGGGGTTTTTTGCTGAAAGGAGGAACTATATCCGGATTGGCGAATGGG
[124 nt withheld, positions 1875-1998]
C
[91 nt withheld, positions 2000-2090]
A
[49 nt withheld, positions 2092-2140]
CCTTTGACGTTGGAGTCCACGTTCTTT
[37 nt withheld, positions 2168-2204]
ACCCTATCTCGGTCTATTCTTTTGATTTATAAGGGATTTTGCCGATTTCGGCCTATTGGTTAAAAAATGA
GCTGATTTAACAAAAATTTAACGCGAATTTTAACAAAATATTAACGTTTACAATTTCAGGTGGCACTTTT
CGGGGAAATGTGCGCGGAACCCCTATTTGTTTATTTTTCTAAATACATTCAAATATGTATCCGCTCATGA
ATTAATTCTTAGAAAAACTCATCGAGCATCAAATGAAACTGCAATTTATTCATATCAGGATTATCAATAC
CATATTTTTGAAAAAGCCGTTTCTGTAATGAAGGAGAAAACTCACCGAGGCAGTTCCATAGGATGGCAAG
ATCCTGGTATCGGTCTGCGATTCCGACTCGTCCAACATCAATACAACCTATTAATTTCCCCTCGTCAAAA
ATAAGGTTATCAAGTGAGAAATCACCATGAGTGACGACTGAATCCGGTGAGAATGGCAAAAGTTTATGCA
TTTCTTTCCAGACTTGTTCAACAGGCCAGCCATTACGCTCGTCATCAAAATCACTCGCATCAACCAAACC
GTTATTCATTCGTGATTGCGCCTGAGCGAGACGAAATACGCGATCGCTGTTAAAAGGACAATTACAAACA
GGAATCGAATGCAACCGGCGCAGGAACACTGCCAGCGCATCAACAATATTTTCACCTGAATCAGGATATT
CTTCTAATACCTGGAATGCTGTTTTCCCGGGGATCGCAGTGGTGAGTAACCATGCATCATCAGGAGTACG
GATAAAATGCTTGATGGTCGGAAGAGGCATAAATTCCGTCAGCCAGTTTAGTCTGACCATCTCATCTGTA
ACATCATTGGCAACGCTACCTTTGCCATGTTTCAGAAACAACTCTGGCGCATCGGGCTTCCCATACAATC
GATAGATTGTCGCACCTGATTGCCCGACATTATCGCGAGCCCATTTATACCCATATAAATCAGCATCCAT
GTTGGAATTTAATCGCGGCCTAGAGCAAGACGTTTCCCGTTGAATATGGCTCATAACACCCCTTGTATTA
CTGTTTATGTAAGCAGACAGTTTTATTGTTCATGACCAAAATCCCTTAACGTGAGTTTTCGTTCCACTGA
GCGTCAGACCCCGTAGAAAAGATCAAAGGATCTTCTTGAGATCCTTTTTTTCTGCGCGTAATCTGCTGCT
TGCAAACAAAAAAACCACCGCTACCAGCGGTGGTTTGTTTGCCGGATCAAGAGCTACCAACTCTTTTTCC
GAAGGTAACTGGCTTCAGCAGAGCGCAGATACCAAATACTGTCCTTCTAGTGTAGCCGTAGTTAGGCCAC
CACTTCAAGAACTCTGTAGCACCGCCTACATACCTCGCTCTGCTAATCCTGTTACCAGTGGCTGCTGCCA
GTGGCGATAAGTCGTGTCTTACCGGGTTGGACTCAAGACGATAGTTACCGGATAAGGCGCAGCGGTCGGG
CTGAACGGGGGGTTCGTGCACACAGCCCAGCTTGGAGCGAACGACCTACACCGAACTGAGATACCTACAG
CGTGAGCTATGAGAAAGCGCCACGCTTCCCGAAGGGAGAAAGGCGGACAGGTATCCGGTAAGCGGCAGGG
TCGGAACAGGAGAGCGCACGAGGGAGCTTCCAGGGGGAAACGCCTGGTATCTTTATAGTCCTGTCGGGTT
TCGCCACCTCTGACTTGAGCGTCGATTTTTGTGATGCTCGTCAGGGGGGCGGAGCCTATGGAAAAACGCC
AGCAACGCGGCCTTTTTACGGTTCCTGGCCTTTTGCTGGCCTTTTGCTCACATGTTCTTTCCTGCGTTAT
CCCCTGATTCTGTGGATAACCGTATTACCGCCTTTGAGTGAGCTGATACCGCTCGCCGCAGCCGAACGAC
CGAGCGCAGCGAGTCAGTGAGCGAGGAAGCGGAAGAGCGCCTGATGCGGTATTTTCTCCTTACGCATCTG
TGCGGTATTTCACACCGCATATATGGTGCACTCTCAGTACAATCTGCTCTGATGCCGCATAGTTAAGCCA
GTATACACTCCGCTATCGCTACGTGACTGGGTCATGGCTGCGCCCCGACACCCGCCAACACCCGCTGACG
CGCCCTGACGGGCTTGTCTGCTCCCGGCATCCGCTTACAGACAAGCTGTGACCGTCTCCGGGAGCTGCAT
GTGTCAGAGGTTTTCACCGTCATCACCGAAACGCGCGAGGCAGCTGCGGTAAAGCTCATCAGCGTGGTCG
TGAAGCGATTCACAGATGTCTGCCTGTTCATCCGCGTCCAGCTCGTTGAGTTTCTCCAGAAGCGTTAATG
TCTGGCTTCTGATAAAGCGGGCCATGTTAAGGGCGGTTTTTTCCTGTTTGGTCACTGATGCCTCCGTGTA
AGGGGGATTTCTGTTCATGGGGGTAATGATACCGATGAAACGAGAGAGGATGCTCACGATACGGGTTACT
GATGATGAACATGCCCGGTTACTGGAACGTTGTGAGGGTAAACAACTGGCGGTATGGATGCGGCGGGACC
AGAGAAAAATCACTCAGGGTCAATGCCAGCGCTTCGTTAATACAGATGTAGGTGTTCCACAGGGTAGCCA
GCAGCATCCTGCGATGCAGATCCGGAACATAATGGTGCAGGGCGCTGACTTCCGCGTTTCCAGACTTTAC
GAAACACGGAAACCGAAGACCATTCATGTTGTTGCTCAGGTCGCAGACGTTTTGCAGCAGCAGTCGCTTC
ACGTTCGCTCGCGTATCGGTGATTCATTCTGCTAACCAGTAAGGCAACCCCGCCAGCCTAGCCGGGTCCT
CAACGACAGGAGCACGATCATGCGCACCCGTGGGGCCGCCATGCCGGCGATAATGGCCTGCTTCTCGCCG
AAACGTTTGGTGGCGGGACCAGTGACGAAGGCTTGAGCGAGGGCGTGCAAGATTCCGAATACCGCAAGCG
ACAGGCCGATCATCGTCGCGCTCCAGCGAAAGCGGTCCTCGCCGAAAATGACCCAGAGCGCTGCCGGCAC
CTGTCCTACGAGTTGCATGATAAAGAAGACAGTCATAAGTGCGGCGACGATAGTCATGCCCCGCGCCCAC
CGGAAGGAGCTGACTGGGTTGAAGGCTCTCAAGGGCATCGGTCGAGATCCCGGTGCCTAATGAGTGAGCT
AACTTACATTAATTGCGTTGCGCTCACTGCCCGCTTTCCAGTCGGGAAACCTGTCGTGCCAGCTGCATTA
ATGAATCGGCCAACGCGCGGGGAGAGGCGGTTTGCGTATTGGGCGCCAGGGTGGTTTTTCTTTTCACCAG
TGAGACGGGCAACAGCTGATTGCCCTTCACCGCCTGGCCCTGAGAGAGTTGCAGCAAGCGGTCCACGCTG
GTTTGCCCCAGCAGGCGAAAATCCTGTTTGATGGTGGTTAACGGCGGGATATAACATGAGCTGTCTTCGG
TATCGTCGTATCCCACTACCGAGATATCCGCACCAACGCGCAGCCCGGACTCGGTAATGGCGCGCATTGC
GCCCAGCGCCATCTGATCGTTGGCAACCAGCATCGCAGTGGGAACGATGCCCTCATTCAGCATTTGCATG
GTTTGTTGAAAACCGGACATGGCACTCCAGTCGCCTTCCCGTTCCGCTATCGGCTGAATTTGATTGCGAG
TGAGATATTTATGCCAGCCAGCCAGACGCAGACGCGCCGAGACAGAACTTAATGGGCCCGCTAACAGCGC
GATTTGCTGGTGACCCAATGCGACCAGATGCTCCACGCCCAGT
Features (pLannotate 1.2.2; 21 found; start..end, strand, type, name):
    504..581     -  promoter       lacI promoter: lacI
    589..868     -  CDS            TcR (fragment): tetracycline efflux protein; tet; confers resistance to tetracycline
    890..908     +  promoter       T7 promoter: promoter for bacteriophage T7 RNA polymerase
    909..933     +  protein_bind   lac operator: The lac repressor binds to the lac operator to inhibit transcription in E. coli. This inhibition can be relieved by adding lactose or isopropyl-β-D-thiogalactopyranoside (IPTG). lac repressor encoded by lacI
    948..970     +  RBS            RBS: efficient ribosome binding site from bacteriophage T7 gene 10 (Olins and Rangwala, 1989)
    989..1005    +  CDS            capTEV™ (fragment): composite tag for in vivo biotinylation, TEV protease cleavage, and 6xHis tagging
   1016..1033    +  CDS            thrombin site: thrombin recognition and cleavage site
   1037..1654    +  CDS            coaE: COAE_ECOLI - Also known as yacE. Experimental evidence at protein level: Swiss-Prot protein existence level 1. Catalyzes the phosphorylation of the 3'-hydroxyl group of dephosphocoenzyme A to form coenzyme A. From Escherichia coli (strain K12).
   1707..1724    +  CDS            9xHis (fragment): 9xHis affinity tag
   1734..1783    +  CDS            SET1 (fragment): solubility-enhancement tag derived from T7 phage gene 10B
   1791..1838    +  terminator     T7 terminator: transcription terminator for bacteriophage T7 RNA polymerase
   1875..2330    +  rep_origin     f1 ori (sequence partly withheld): f1 bacteriophage origin of replication; arrow indicates direction of (+) strand synthesis
   2357..2414    +  promoter       AmpR promoter (fragment): bla
   2423..3238    -  CDS            KanR: aminoglycoside phosphotransferase; aph(3')-Ia; confers resistance to kanamycin in bacteria or G418 (Geneticin®) in eukaryotes
   3360..3948    +  rep_origin     ori: high-copy-number ColE1/pMB1/pBR322/pUC origin of replication
   4134..4276    -  misc_feature   bom: basis of mobility region from pBR322
   4378..4569    -  CDS            rop: Rop protein, which maintains plasmids at low copy number; rop
   4586..4966    +  CDS            YPB1_ECOLX: Protein predicted: Swiss-Prot protein existence level 4. From Escherichia coli.
   5038..5329    -  CDS            TcR (fragment): tetracycline efflux protein; tet; confers resistance to tetracycline
   5344..5365    -  protein_bind   CAP binding site: CAP binding activates transcription in the presence of cAMP. E. coli catabolite activator protein
   5378..503     -  CDS            lacI (across the origin): lac repressor; lacI; The lac repressor binds to the lac operator to inhibit transcription in E. coli. This inhibition can be relieved by adding lactose or isopropyl-β-D-thiogalactopyranoside (IPTG).
