[The description below was written by a language model from this plasmid's Addgene catalogue record and pLannotate feature annotations shown in this document.]
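Description:
pET28a-Ec.coaE (pESC124) is a bacterial expression plasmid of 5,957 bp built on the Novagen pET28a backbone for heterologous production of the Escherichia coli dephospho-coenzyme A kinase (DPCK, the coaE gene product). This enzyme catalyses the final step of coenzyme A biosynthesis, phosphorylating the 3'-hydroxyl of dephospho-CoA. The plasmid is selected with kanamycin through an aph(3')-Ia cassette and replicates from a ColE1/pBR322-type origin. The bom and rop elements of pBR322 are also present, although the catalogue entry lists the plasmid as high copy. An f1 origin is annotated as well. Short hits to tetracycline resistance and a fragment of the AmpR promoter appear to be backbone remnants rather than functional markers.

The coaE open reading frame was inserted between NdeI and XhoI, both of which were retained. It sits downstream of a T7 promoter with an adjacent lac operator and the T7 gene 10 ribosome binding site, and the T7 terminator closes the unit. The plasmid-borne lacI gene supplies repressor, so transcription is held off until IPTG is added in a host that provides T7 RNA polymerase. The protein carries the backbone's N-terminal 6xHis tag followed by a thrombin cleavage site, which allows nickel affinity purification and optional tag removal. The software labels the His sequence as a fragment of a composite tag. A second His-coding stretch lies downstream of the insert, but the record does not indicate whether it is translated, and only the N-terminal tag is listed. The stated use is preparation of purified recombinant DPCK, associated with work on enzymatic conversion of pantothenamide compounds into coenzyme A antimetabolites.
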