Addgene plasmid #50390: pET28a-Ec.coaE (pESC124)
Purpose: Heterologous expression of E. coli CoA biosynthetic enzyme, DPCK (dephospho-coenzyme A kinase). Contain 6xHis-tag for nickel affinity purification.
Depositing lab: Tadhg Begley & Erick Strauss. Depositing organization: Cornell University. Publication: The antibiotic activity of N-pentylpantothenamide results from its conversion to ethyldethia-coenzyme a, a coenzyme a antimetabolite. Strauss E, Begley TP. J Biol Chem. 2002 Dec 13;277(50):48205-9. Epub 2002 Oct 7. 10.1074/jbc.M204560200 PubMed 12372838.
Backbone
  Vector backbone: pET28a
  Backbone manufacturer: Novagen
  Vector type: Bacterial Expression
Growth in bacteria
  Bacterial resistance: Kanamycin, 50 μg/mL
  Growth temperature: 37°C
  Growth strain: DH5alpha
  Copy number: High Copy
Gene/Insert
  Gene/Insert name: DPCK (alt name: dephospho-coenzyme A kinase)
  Species: E coli
  Promoter: T7
  Tag / fusion protein: 6XHIS tag (N terminal on backbone)
  Cloning method: Restriction Enzyme; 5′ cloning site NdeI (not destroyed); 3′ cloning site XhoI (not destroyed)
  Sequencing primers: 5′ T7; 3′ T7-term
Terms and licenses: Academic/Nonprofit Terms; Industry Terms: Not Available to Industry
How to cite: pET28a-Ec.coaE (pESC124) was a gift from Tadhg Begley & Erick Strauss (Addgene plasmid # 50390 ; http://n2t.net/addgene:50390 ; RRID:Addgene_50390)
