>Addgene plasmid #50390 | pET28a-Ec.coaE (pESC124) | addgene partial sequence | sequence record 80636 | T7 5'-TAATACGACTCACTATAGGG-3'
ACTTTAAGAAGGAGATATACCATGGGCAGCAGCCATCATCATCATCATCACAGCAGCGGCCTGGTGCCGC
GCGGCAGCCATATGAGGTATATAGTTGCCTTAACGGGAGGCATTGGCAGTGGCAAGAGTACCGTTGCCAA
TGCGTTTGCTGATCTCGGAATTAACGTCATTGATGCCGATATTATTGCGCGTCAGGTGGTTGAACCAGGT
GCACCTGCGCTACATGCCATTGCTGATCACTTTGGCGCTAACATGATTGCTGCTGATGGAACATTGCAGC
GCCGGGCCTTGCGCGAGCGGATCTTCGCCAACCCGGAAGAGAAAAACTGGCTTAACGCCCTGCTGCATCC
GCTGATTCAGCAAGAGACGCAACACCAGATCCAGCAAGCTACTTCCCCCTATGTACTGTGGGTTGTGCCA
TTGCTGGTAGAAAACTCACTGTATAAAAAAGCGAATCGAGTGCTTGTGGTGGATGTCAGCCCAGAAACGC
AACTTAAGCGCACCATGCAGCGCGATGATGTAACTCGCGAGCATGTCGAACAAATCCTTGCTGCTCAGGC
AACGCGCGAAGCCCGCCTTGCCGTGGCAGATGACGTCATTGATAATAACGGCGCACCGGATGCTATCGCA
TCGGATGTTGCCCGCCTGCACGCACACTATTTGCAGCTTGCGTCGCAGTTTGTCTCACAGGAAAAACCGT
AATGCGGATCCGAATTCGAGCTCCGTCGACAAGCTTGCGGCCGCACTCGAGCACCACCACCACCACCACT
GAGATCCGGCTGCTAACAAAGCCCGAAAGGAAGCTGAGTTGGCTGCTGCCACCGCTGAGCAATAACTAGC
ATAACCCCTTGGGGCCTCTAAACGGGTCTTGAGGGGTTTTTTGCTGAAAGGAGGAACTATATCCGGATTG
GCGAATGG
